>Addgene plasmid #124162 | pBABE (hygro) mEOS2 hYAP 1-2delta | addgene full sequence | sequence record 240683 | Addgene NGS Result
GGCCAGACTGTTACCACTCCCTTAAGTTTGACCTTAGGTCACTGGAAAGATGTCGAGCGGATCGCTCACA
ACCAGTCGGTAGATGTCAAGAAGAGACGTTGGGTTACCTTCTGCTCTGCAGAATGGCCAACCTTTAACGT
CGGATGGCCGCGAGACGGCACCTTTAACCGAGACCTCATCACCCAGGTTAAGATCAAGGTCTTTTCACCT
GGCCCGCATGGACACCCAGACCAGGTCCCCTACATCGTGACCTGGGAAGCCTTGGCTTTTGACCCCCCTC
CCTGGGTCAAGCCCTTTGTACACCCTAAGCCTCCGCCTCCTCTTCCTCCATCCGCCCCGTCTCTCCCCCT
TGAACCTCCTCGTTCGACCCCGCCTCGATCCTCCCTTTATCCAGCCCTCACTCCTTCTCTAGGCGCCGGC
CGGATCCGCCACCATGAGTGCGATTAAGCCAGACATGAAGATCAAACTCCGTATGGAAGGCAACGTAAAC
GGGCACCACTTTGTGATCGACGGAGATGGTACAGGCAAGCCTTTTGAGGGAAAACAGAGTATGGATCTTG
AAGTCAAAGAGGGCGGACCTCTGCCTTTTGCCTTTGATATCCTGACCACTGCATTCCATTACGGCAACAG
GGTATTCGCCAAATATCCAGACAACATACAAGACTATTTTAAGCAGTCGTTTCCTAAGGGGTATTCGTGG
GAACGAAGCTTGACTTTCGAAGACGGGGGCATTTGCATTGCCAGAAACGACATAACAATGGAAGGGGACA
CTTTCTATAATAAAGTTCGATTTTATGGTACCAACTTTCCCGCCAATGGTCCAGTTATGCAGAAGAAGAC
GCTGAAATGGGAGCCCTCCACTGAGAAAATGTATGTGCGTGATGGAGTGCTGACGGGTGATATTCATATG
GCTTTGTTGCTTGAAGGAAATGCCCATTACCGATGTGACTTCAGAACTACTTACAAAGCTAAGGAGAAGG
GTGTCAAGTTACCAGGCTACCACTTTGTGGACCACTGCATTGAGATTTTAAGCCATGACAAAGATTACAA
CAAGGTTAAGCTGTATGAGCATGCTGTTGCTCATTCTGGATTGCCTGACAATGCCAGACGAGAATTCATG
GATCCCGGGCAGCAGCCGCCGCCTCAACCGGCCCCCCAGGGCCAAGGGCAGCCGCCTTCGCAGCCCCCGC
AGGGGCAGGGCCCGCCGTCCGGACCCGGGCAACCGGCACCCGCGGCGACCCAGGCGGCGCCGCAGGCACC
CCCCGCCGGGCATCAGATCGTGCACGTCCGCGGGGACTCGGAGACCGACCTGGAGGCGCTCTTCAACGCC
GTCATGAACCCCAAGACGGCCAACGTGCCCCAGACCGTGCCCATGAGGCTCCGGAAGCTGCCCGACTCCT
TCTTCAAGCCGCCGGAGCCCAAATCCCACTCCCGACAGGCCAGTACTGATGCAGGCACTGCAGGAGCCCT
GACTCCACAGCATGTTCGAGCTCATTCCTCTCCAGCTTCTCTGCAGTTGGGAGCTGTTTCTCCTGGGACA
CTGACCCCCACTGGAGTAGTCTCTGGCCCAGCAGCTACACCCACAGCTCAGCATCTTCGACAGTCTTCTT
TTGAGATACCTGATGATGTACCTCTGCCAGCAGGTTGGGAGATGGCAAAGACATCTTCTGGTCAGAGATA
CTTCTTAAATCACATCGATCAGACAACAACATGGCAGGACCCCAGGAAGGCCATGCTGTCCCAGATGAAC
GTCACAGCCCCCACCAGTCCACCAGTGCAGCAGAATATGATGAACTCGGCTTCAGGTCCTCTTCCTGATG
GATGGGAACAAGCCATGACTCAGGATGGAGAAATTTACTATATAAACCATAAGAACAAGACCACCTCTTG
GCTAGACCCAAGGCTTGACCCTCGTTTTGCCATGAACCAGAGAATCAGTCAGAGTGCTCCAGTGAAACAG
CCACCACCCCTGGCTCCCCAGAGCCCACAGGGAGGCGTCATGGGTGGCAGCAACTCCAACCAGCAGCAAC
AGATGCGACTGCAGCAACTGCAGATGGAGAAGGAGAGGCTGCGGCTGAAACAGCAAGAACTGCTTCGGCA
GGTGAGGCCACAGGCAATGCGGAATATCAATCCCAGCACAGCAAATTCTCCAAAATGTCAGGAGTTAGCC
CTGCGTAGCCAGTTACCAACACTGGAGCAGGATGGTGGGACTCAAAATCCAGTGTCTTCTCCCGGGATGT
CTCAGGAATTGAGAACAATGACGACCAATAGCTCAGATCCTTTCCTTAACAGTGGCACCTATCACTCTCG
AGATGAGAGTACAGACAGTGGACTAAGCATGAGCAGCTACAGTGTCCCTCGAACCCCAGATGACTTCCTG
AACAGTGTGGATGAGATGGATACAGGTGATACTATCAACCAAAGCACCCTGCCCTCACAGCAGAACCGTT
TCCCAGACTACCTTGAAGCCATTCCTGGGACAAATGTGGACCTTGGAACACTGGAAGGAGATGGAATGAA
CATAGAAGGAGAGGAGCTGATGCCAAGTCTGCAGGAAGCTTTGAGTTCTGACATCCTTAATGACATGGAG
TCTGTTTTGGCTGCCACCAAGCTAGATAAAGAAAGCTTTCTTACATGGTTATAGGTCGACCCTGTGGAAT
GTGTGTCAGTTAGGGTGTGGAAAGTCCCCAGGCTCCCCAGCAGGCAGAAGTATGCAAAGCATGCATCTCA
ATTAGTCAGCAACCAGGTGTGGAAAGTCCCCAGGCTCCCCAGCAGGCAGAAGTATGCAAAGCATGCATCT
CAATTAGTCAGCAACCATAGTCCCGCCCCTAACTCCGCCCATCCCGCCCCTAACTCCGCCCAGTTCCGCC
CATTCTCCGCCCCATGGCTGACTAATTTTTTTTATTTATGCAGAGGCCGAGGCCGCCTCGGCCTCTGAGC
TATTCCAGAAGTAGTGAGGAGGCTTTTTTGGAGGCCTAGGCTTTTGCAAAAAGCTTGCCAGCTGGGGCGC
CCTCTGGTAAGGTTGGGAAGCCCTGCAGATCTGATCCCGGGGGGCAATGAGATATGAAAAAGCCTGAACT
CACCGCGACGTCTGTCGAGAAGTTTCTGATCGAAAAGTTCGACAGCGTCTCCGACCTGATGCAGCTCTCG
GAGGGCGAAGAATCTCGTGCTTTCAGCTTCGATGTAGGAGGGCGTGGATATGTCCTGCGGGTAAATAGCT
GCGCCGATGGTTTCTACAAAGATCGTTATGTTTATCGGCACTTTGCATCGGCCGCGCTCCCGATTCCGGA
AGTGCTTGACATTGGGGAATTTAGCGAGAGCCTGACCTATTGCATCTCCCGCCGTGCACAGGGTGTCACG
TTGCAAGACCTGCCTGAAACCGAACTGCCCGCTGTTCTGCAGCCGGTCGCGGAGGCCATGGATGCGATCG
CTGCGGCCGATCTTAGCCAGACGAGCGGGTTCGGCCCATTCGGACCGCAAGGAATCGGTCAATACACTAC
ATGGCGTGATTTCATATGCGCGATTGCTGATCCCCATGTGTATCACTGGCAAACTGTGATGGACGACACC
GTCAGTGCGTCCGTCGCGCAGGCTCTCGATGAGCTGATGCTTTGGGCCGAGGACTGCCCCGAAGTCCGGC
ACCTCGTGCACGCGGATTTCGGCTCCAACAATGTCCTGACGGACAATGGCCGCATAACAGCGGTCATTGA
CTGGAGCGAGGCGATGTTCGGGGATTCCCAATACGAGGTCGCCAACATCTTCTTCTGGAGGCCGTGGTTG
GCTTGTATGGAGCAGCAGACGCGCTACTTCGAGCGGAGGCATCCGGAGCTTGCAGGATCGCCGCGGCTCC
GGGCGTATATGCTCCGCATTGGTCTTGACCAACTCTATCAGAGCTTGGTTGACGGCAATTTCGATGATGC
AGCTTGGGCGCAGGGTCGATGCGACGCAATCGTCCGATCCGGAGCCGGGACTGTCGGGCGTACACAAATC
GCCCGCAGAAGCGCGGCCGTCTGGACCGATGGCTGTGTAGAAGTACTCGCCGATAGTGGAAACCGACGCC
CCAGCACTCGTCCGAGGGCAAAGGAATAGAGTAGATGCCGACCGGGATCTATCGATGCGGCGGGTGTGGT
GGTTACGCGTAATCTGCTGCTTGCAAACAAAAAAACCACCGCTACCAGCGGTGGTTTGTTTGCCGGATCA
AGAGCTACCAACTCTTTTTCCGAAGGTAACTGGCTTCAGCAGAGCGCAGATACCAAATACTGTTCTTCTA
GTGTAGCCGTAGTTAGGCCACCACTTCAAGAACTCTGTAGCACCGCCTACATACCTCGCTCTGCTAATCC
TGTTACCAGTGGCTGCTGCCAGTGGCGATAAGTCGTGTCTTACCGGGTTGGACTCAAGACGATAGTTACC
GGATAAGGCGCAGCGGTCGGGCTGAACGGGGGGTTCGTGCACACAGCCCAGCTTGGAGCGAACGACCTAC
ACCGAACTGAGATACCTACAGCGTGAGCTATGAGAAAGCGCCACGCTTCCCGAAGGGAGAAAGGCGGACA
GGTATCCGGTAAGCGGCAGGGTCGGAACAGGAGAGCGCACGAGGGAGCTTCCAGGGGGAAACGCCTGGTA
TCTTTATAGTCCTGTCGGGTTTCGCCACCTCTGACTTGAGCGTCGATTTTTGTGATGCTCGTCAGGGGGG
CGGAGCCTATGGAAAAACGCCAGCAACGCATCGATAAAATAAAAGATTTTATTTAGTCTCCAGAAAAAGG
GGGGAATGAAAGACCCCACCTGTAGGTTTGGCAAGCTAGCTTAAGTAACGCCATTTTGCAAGGCATGGAA
AAATACATAACTGAGAATAGAGAAGTTCAGATCAAGGTCAGGAACAGATGGAACAGCTGAATATGGGCCA
AACAGGATATCTGTGGTAAGCAGTTCCTGCCCCGGCTCAGGGCCAAGAACAGATGGAACAGCTGAATATG
GGCCAAACAGGATATCTGTGGTAAGCAGTTCCTGCCCCGGCTCAGGGCCAAGAACAGATGGTCCCCAGAT
GCGGTCCAGCCCTCAGCAGTTTCTAGAGAACCATCAGATGTTTCCAGGGTGCCCCAAGGACCTGAAATGA
CCCTGTGCCTTATTTGAACTAACCAATCAGTTCGCTTCTCGCTTCTGTTCGCGCGCTTCTGCTCCCCGAG
CTCAATAAAAGAGCCCACAACCCCTCACTCGGGGCGCCAGTCCTCCGATTGACTGAGTCGCCCGGGTACC
CGTGTATCCAATAAACCCTCTTGCAGTTGCATCCGACTTGTGGTCTCGCTGTTCCTTGGGAGGGTCTCCT
CTGAGTGATTGACTACCCGTCAGCGGGGGTCTTTCACATGCAGCATGTATCAAAATTAATTTGGTTTTTT
TTCTTAAGTATTTACATTAAATGGCCATAGTGCGGCCGCAAATCAATCTAAAGTATATATGAGTAAACTT
GGTCTGACAGTTACCAATGCTTAATCAGTGAGGCACCTATCTCAGCGATCTGTCTATTTCGTTCATCCAT
AGTTGCCTGACTCCCCGTCGTGTAGATAACTACGATACGGGAGGGCTTACCATCTGGCCCCAGTGCTGCA
ATGATACCGCGAGACCCACGCTCACCGGCTCCAGATTTATCAGCAATAAACCAGCCAGCCGGAAGGGCCG
AGCGCAGAAGTGGTCCTGCAACTTTATCCGCCTCCATCCAGTCTATTAATTGTTGCCGGGAAGCTAGAGT
AAGTAGTTCGCCAGTTAATAGTTTGCGCAACGTTGTTGCCATTGCTACAGGCATCGTGGTGTCACGCTCG
TCGTTTGGTATGGCTTCATTCAGCTCCGGTTCCCAACGATCAAGGCGAGTTACATGATCCCCCATGTTGT
GCAAAAAAGCGGTTAGCTCCTTCGGTCCTCCGATCGTTGTCAGAAGTAAGTTGGCCGCAGTGTTATCACT
CATGGTTATGGCAGCACTGCATAATTCTCTTACTGTCATGCCATCCGTAAGATGCTTTTCTGTGACTGGT
GAGTACTCAACCAAGTCATTCTGAGAATAGTGTATGCGGCGACCGAGTTGCTCTTGCCCGGCGTCAATAC
GGGATAATACCGCGCCACATAGCAGAACTTTAAAAGTGCTCATCATTGGAAAACGTTCTTCGGGGCGAAA
ACTCTCAAGGATCTTACCGCTGTTGAGATCCAGTTCGATGTAACCCACTCGTGCACCCAACTGATCTTCA
GCATCTTTTACTTTCACCAGCGTTTCTGGGTGAGCAAAAACAGGAAGGCAAAATGCCGCAAAAAAGGGAA
TAAGGGCGACACGGAAATGTTGAATACTCATACTCTTCCTTTTTCAATATTATTGAAGCATTTATCAGGG
TTATTGTCTCATGAGCGGATACATATTTGAATGTATTTAGAAAAATAAACAAATAGGGGTTCCGCGCACA
TTTCCCCGAAAAGTGCCACCTGCAGCCTGAATATGGGCCAAACAGGATATCTGTGGTAAGCAGTTCCTGC
CCCGGCTCAGGGCCAAGAACAGATGGAACAGCTGAATATGGGCCAAACAGGATATCTGTGGTAAGCAGTT
CCTGCCCCGGCTCAGGGCCAAGAACAGATGGTCCCCAGATGCGGTCCAGCCCTCAGCAGTTTCTAGAGAA
CCATCAGATGTTTCCAGGGTGCCCCAAGGACCTGAAATGACCCTGTGCCTTATTTGAACTAACCAATCAG
TTCGCTTCTCGCTTCTGTTCGCGCGCTTCTGCTCCCCGAGCTCAATAAAAGAGCCCACAACCCCTCACTC
GGGGCGCCAGTCCTCCGATTGACTGAGTCGCCCGGGTACCCGTGTATCCAATAAACCCTCTTGCAGTTGC
ATCCGACTTGTGGTCTCGCTGTTCCTTGGGAGGGTCTCCTCTGAGTGATTGACTACCCGTCAGCGGGGGT
CTTTCATTTGGGGGCTCGTCCGGGATCGGGAGACCCCTGCCCAGGGACCACCGACCCACCACCGGGAGGC
AAGCTGGCCAGCAACTTATCTGTGTCTGTCCGATTGTCTAGTGTCTATGACTGATTTTATGCGCCTGCGT
CGGTACTAGTTAGCTAACTAGCTCTGTATCTGGCGGACCCGTGGTGGAACTGACGAGTTCTGAACACCCG
GCCGCAACCCTGGGAGACGTCCCAGGGACTTTGGGGGCCGTTTTTGTGGCCCGACCTGAGGAAGGGAGTC
GATGTGGAATCCGACCCCGTCAGGATATGTGGTTCTGGTAGGAGACGAGAACCTAAAACAGTTCCCGCCT
CCGTCTGAATTTTTGCTTTCGGTTTGGAACCGAAGCCGCGCGTCTTGTCTGCTGCAGCGCTGCAGCATCG
TTCTGTGTTGTCTCTGTCTGACTGTGTTTCTGTATTTGTCTGAAAATTAG
Features (pLannotate 1.2.2; 13 found; start..end, strand, type, name):
      1..417     +  CDS            gag (truncated): truncated Moloney murine leukemia virus (MMLV) gag gene lacking the start codon
    434..1111    +  CDS            mEos2: mEos2 is a photoconvertible green/yellow fluorescent protein published in 2009, derived from Lobophyllia hemprichii. It has moderate acid sensitivity.
   1118..2641    +  CDS            YAP1: YAP1_HUMAN - Also known as YAP65. Experimental evidence at protein level: Swiss-Prot protein existence level 1. [Isoform 3]: Activates the C-terminal fragment (CTF) of ERBB4 (isoform 3). From Homo sapiens (Human).
   2661..2990    +  promoter       SV40 promoter: SV40 enhancer and early promoter
   3064..4086    +  CDS            hph: KHYB_ECOLX - Experimental evidence at protein level: Swiss-Prot protein existence level 1. The aminoglycoside phosphotransferases achieve inactivation of their antibiotic substrates by phosphorylation. Only phosphorylates hygromycin and closely related compounds such as demethyl analogs and destomycin. From Escherichia coli.
   4117..4139    +  rep_origin     f1 ori (fragment): f1 bacteriophage origin of replication; arrow indicates direction of (+) strand synthesis
   4136..4705    +  rep_origin     ori: high-copy-number ColE1/pMB1/pBR322/pUC origin of replication
   4765..4886    +  LTR            3' LTR (ΔU3) (fragment): self-inactivating 3' long terminal repeat (LTR) from Moloney murine leukemia virus
   4887..5356    +  LTR            LTR: long terminal repeat from Moloney murine leukemia virus
   5471..6331    -  CDS            AmpR: β-lactamase; bla; confers resistance to ampicillin, carbenicillin, and related antibiotics
   6332..6436    -  promoter       AmpR promoter: bla
   6467..6936    +  LTR            LTR: long terminal repeat from Moloney murine leukemia virus
   7060..7334    +  misc_feature   MESV Ψ (fragment): packaging signal of murine embryonic stem cell virus
