[The description below was written by a language model from this plasmid's Addgene catalogue record and pLannotate feature annotations shown in this document.]
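Description:
pBABE (hygro) mEOS2 hYAP 1-2delta is a Moloney murine leukemia virus-based gammaretroviral expression plasmid built on the pBABE (hygro) backbone, although the catalogue lists its vector type as unspecified. It is propagated in E. coli as a high-copy plasmid through a ColE1/pUC-type origin and selected with ampicillin via the β-lactamase gene and its native promoter. The annotated 7.4 kb sequence shows the usual retroviral architecture. There are two MMLV long terminal repeats, a packaging signal (annotated as a fragment of the MESV Ψ), and a truncated gag segment lacking its start codon, which extends the packaging region and improves encapsidation of the viral RNA. When packaging functions are supplied in trans, the region between the LTRs can be delivered and integrated into mammalian target cells.

The payload is a fusion of the photoconvertible green-to-red fluorescent protein mEos2 to the N-terminus of wild-type human YAP1. The YAP1 coding sequence was cloned EcoRI–SalI immediately 3′ of mEos2, and the construct name designates the 1-2delta splice isoform. No dedicated internal promoter is annotated upstream of the fusion, which is consistent with the pBABE design in which the 5′ LTR drives the insert. Downstream, an SV40 enhancer/early promoter drives the hygromycin phosphotransferase gene (hph) for selection of stably transduced cells. The depositor gives an insert size of about 3,580 bp, whereas the annotated mEos2 and YAP1 coding regions together span roughly 2.2 kb; the record does not explain this difference. The stated purpose is protein expression for functional studies of cell growth promotion, and the fluorescent tag would also allow the YAP isoform to be visualised in cells.
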