Addgene plasmid #124162: pBABE (hygro) mEOS2 hYAP 1-2delta
Purpose: Protein expression for funtional studies of cell growth promotion
Depositing lab: Megan Finch-Edmondson & Marius Sudol. Depositing organization: National University of Singapore. Publication: Identification, basic characterization and evolutionary analysis of differentially spliced mRNA isoforms of human YAP1 gene. Gaffney CJ, Oka T, Mazack V, Hilman D, Gat U, Muramatsu T, Inazawa J, Golden A, Carey DJ, Farooq A, Tromp G, Sudol M. Gene. 2012 Nov 10;509(2):215-22. doi: 10.1016/j.gene.2012.08.025. Epub 2012 Aug 24. PubMed 22939869.
Backbone
  Vector backbone: pBABE (hygro)
  Vector type: Unspecified
Growth in bacteria
  Bacterial resistance: Ampicillin, 100 μg/mL
  Growth temperature: 37°C
  Growth strain: DH5alpha
  Copy number: High Copy
Gene/Insert
  Gene/Insert name: mEOS2-YAP1
  Species: H. sapiens (human)
  Mutation: None (Wild Type)
  GenBank ID: NP_001269030
  Entrez Gene: YAP1 (a.k.a. COB1, YAP, YAP-1, YAP2, YAP65, YKI)
  Cloning method: Restriction Enzyme; 5′ cloning site EcoRI (unknown if destroyed); 3′ cloning site YAP cloned EcoRI-SalI immediately 3' to mEOS2 (unknown if destroyed)
Terms and licenses: Academic/Nonprofit Terms; Industry Terms: Not Available to Industry
Depositor comments: Insert size is approximately 3580. The insert is a fusion of mEOS2 and YAP1.
How to cite: pBABE (hygro) mEOS2 hYAP 1-2delta was a gift from Megan Finch-Edmondson & Marius Sudol (Addgene plasmid # 124162 ; http://n2t.net/addgene:124162 ; RRID:Addgene_124162)
