>Addgene plasmid #124162 | pBABE (hygro) mEOS2 hYAP 1-2delta | addgene partial sequence | sequence record 242284 | pALEX-Seq2 5'-GTGCCTCACTGATTAAGCATTG-3'
TTTGATACATGCTGCATGTGAAAGACCCCCGCTGACGGGTAGTCAATCACTCAGAGGAGACCCTCCCAAG
GAACAGCGAGACCACAAGTCGGATGCAACTGCAAGAGGGTTTATTGGATACACGGGTACCCGGGCGACTC
AGTCAATCGGAGGACTGGCGCCCCGAGTGAGGGGTTGTGGGCTCTTTTATTGAGCTCGGGGAGCAGAAGC
GCGCGAACAGAAGCGAGAAGCGAACTGATTGGTTAGTTCAAATAAGGCACAGGGTCATTTCAGGTCCTTG
GGGCACCCTGGAAACATCTGATGGTTCTCTAGAAACTGCTGAGGGCTGGACCGCATCTGGGGACCATCTG
TTCTTGGCCCTGAGCCGGGGCAGGAACTGCTTACCACAGATATCCTGTTTGGCCCATATTCAGCTGTTCC
ATCTGTTCTTGGCCCTGAGCCGGGGCAGGAACTGCTTACCACAGATATCCTGTTTGGCCCATATTCAGCT
GTTCCATCTGTTCCTGACCTTGATCTGAACTTCTCTATTCTCAGTTATGTATTTTTCCATGCCTTGCAAA
ATGGCGTTACTTAAGCTAGCTTGCCAAACCTACA
